>Addgene plasmid #233621 | pColdI-SBP-eIF4A1 | addgene full sequence | sequence record 464755 | Addgene NGS Result
AAGGAATGGTGTGGCCGATTAATCATAAATATGAAAAATAATTGTTGCATCACCCGCCAATGCGTGGCTT
AATGCACATCAAATTGTGAGCGGATAACAATTTGATGTGCTAGCGCATATCCAGTGTAGTAAGGCAAGTC
CCTTCAAGAGTTATCGTTGATACCCCTCGTAGTGCACATTCCTTTAACGCTTCAAAATCTGTAAAGCACG
CCATATCGCCGAAAGGCACACTTAATTATTAAGAGGTAATACACCATGGGCAGCAGCCATCATCATCATC
ATCACGACGAGAAAACCACCGGCTGGCGGGGAGGCCACGTGGTGGAAGGGCTGGCAGGCGAGCTGGAACA
GCTGCGGGCCAGACTGGAACACCACCCCCAGGGCCAGAGAGAGCCTAGCGGCGGAGGAATGTCTGCGAGC
CAGGATTCCCGATCCAGAGACAATGGCCCCGATGGGATGGAGCCCGAAGGCGTCATCGAGAGTAACTGGA
ATGAGATTGTTGACAGCTTTGATGACATGAACCTCTCGGAGTCCCTTCTCCGTGGCATCTACGCCTATGG
TTTTGAGAAGCCCTCTGCCATCCAGCAGCGAGCCATTCTACCTTGTATCAAGGGTTATGATGTGATTGCT
CAAGCCCAATCTGGGACTGGGAAAACGGCCACATTTGCCATATCGATTCTGCAGCAGATTGAATTAGATC
TAAAAGCCACCCAGGCCTTGGTCCTAGCACCCACTCGAGAATTGGCTCAGCAGATACAGAAGGTGGTCAT
GGCACTAGGAGACTACATGGGCGCCTCCTGTCACGCCTGTATCGGGGGCACCAACGTGCGTGCTGAGGTG
CAGAAACTGCAGATGGAAGCTCCCCACATCATCGTGGGTACCCCTGGCCGTGTGTTTGATATGCTTAACC
GGAGATACCTGTCCCCCAAATACATCAAGATGTTTGTACTGGATGAAGCTGACGAAATGTTAAGCCGTGG
ATTCAAGGACCAGATCTATGACATATTCCAAAAGCTCAACAGCAACACCCAGGTAGTTTTGCTGTCAGCC
ACAATGCCTTCTGATGTGCTTGAGGTGACCAAGAAGTTCATGAGGGACCCCATTCGGATTCTTGTCAAGA
AGGAA
[501 nt withheld, positions 1126-1626]
TGACATATGGAGCTCGGTACCCTCGAGGGATCCGAATTCAAGCTTGTCGACCTGCAGTCTAGATAGGTAA
TCTCTGCTTAAAAGCACAGAATCTAAGATCCCTGCCATTTGGCGGGGATTTTTTTATTTGTTTTCAGGAA
ATAAATAATCGATCGCGTAATAAAATCTATTATTATTTTTGTGAAGAATAAATTTGGGTGCAATGAGAAT
GCGCAGGCCCTTTCGTCTCGCGCGTTTCGGTGATGACGGTGAAAACCTCTGACACATGCAGCTCCCGGAG
ACGGTCACAGCTTGTCTGTAAGCGGATGCCGGGAGCAGACAAGCCCGTCAGGGCGCGTCAGCGGGTGTTG
GCGGGTGTCGGGGCTGGCTTAACTATGCGGCATCAGAGCAGATTGTACTGAGAGTGCACCATAAAATTGT
AAACGTTAATATTTTGTTAAAATTCGCGTTAAATTTTTGTTAAATCAGCTCATTTTTTAACCAATAGGCC
GAAATCGGCAAAATCCCTTATAAATCAAAAGAATAGCCCGAGATAGGGT
[37 nt withheld, positions 2166-2202]
AAAGAACGTGGACTCCAACGTCAAAGG
[141 nt withheld, positions 2230-2370]
G
[142 nt withheld, positions 2372-2513]
TATGCGGTGTGAAATACCGCACAGATGCGTAAGGAGAAAATACCGCATCAGGCGTCAGGTGGCACTTTTC
GGGGAAATGTGCGCGGAACCCCTATTTGTTTATTTTTCTAAATACATTCAAATATGTATCCGCTCATGAG
ACAATAACCCTGATAAATGCTTCAATAATATTGAAAAAGGAAGAGTATGAGTATTCAACATTTCCGTGTC
GCCCTTATTCCCTTTTTTGCGGCATTTTGCCTTCCTGTTTTTGCTCACCCAGAAACGCTGGTGAAAGTAA
AAGATGCTGAAGATCAGTTGGGTGCACGAGTGGGTTACATCGAACTGGATCTCAACAGCGGTAAGATCCT
TGAGAGTTTTCGCCCCGAAGAACGTTTTCCAATGATGAGCACTTTTAAAGTTCTGCTATGTGGCGCGGTA
TTATCCCGTATTGACGCCGGGCAAGAGCAACTCGGTCGCCGCATACACTATTCTCAGAATGACTTGGTTG
AGTACTCACCAGTCACAGAAAAGCATCTTACGGATGGCATGACAGTAAGAGAATTATGCAGTGCTGCCAT
AACCATGAGTGATAACACTGCGGCCAACTTACTTCTGACAACGATCGGAGGACCGAAGGAGCTAACCGCT
TTTTTGCACAACATGGGGGATCATGTAACTCGCCTTGATCGTTGGGAACCGGAGCTGAATGAAGCCATAC
CAAACGACGAGCGTGACACCACGATGCCTGTAGCAATGGCAACAACGTTGCGCAAACTATTAACTGGCGA
ACTACTTACTCTAGCTTCCCGGCAACAATTAATAGACTGGATGGAGGCGGATAAAGTTGCAGGACCACTT
CTGCGCTCGGCCCTTCCGGCTGGCTGGTTTATTGCTGATAAATCTGGAGCCGGTGAGCGTGGGTCTCGCG
GTATCATTGCAGCACTGGGGCCAGATGGTAAGCCCTCCCGTATCGTAGTTATCTACACGACGGGGAGTCA
GGCAACTATGGATGAACGAAATAGACAGATCGCTGAGATAGGTGCCTCACTGATTAAGCATTGGTAACTG
TCAGACCAAGTTTACTCATATATACTTTAGATTGATTTAAAACTTCATTTTTAATTTAAAAGGATCTAGG
TGAAGATCCTTTTTGATAATCTCATGACCAAAATCCCTTAACGTGAGTTTTCGTTCCACTGAGCGTCAGA
CCCCGTAGAAAAGATCAAAGGATCTTCTTGAGATCCTTTTTTTCTGCGCGTAATCTGCTGCTTGCAAACA
AAAAAACCACCGCTACCAGCGGTGGTTTGTTTGCCGGATCAAGAGCTACCAACTCTTTTTCCGAAGGTAA
CTGGCTTCAGCAGAGCGCAGATACCAAATACTGTTCTTCTAGTGTAGCCGTAGTTAGGCCACCACTTCAA
GAACTCTGTAGCACCGCCTACATACCTCGCTCTGCTAATCCTGTTACCAGTGGCTGCTGCCAGTGGCGAT
AAGTCGTGTCTTACCGGGTTGGACTCAAGACGATAGTTACCGGATAAGGCGCAGCGGTCGGGCTGAACGG
GGGGTTCGTGCACACAGCCCAGCTTGGAGCGAACGACCTACACCGAACTGAGATACCTACAGCGTGAGCT
ATGAGAAAGCGCCACGCTTCCCGAAGGGAGAAAGGCGGACAGGTATCCGGTAAGCGGCAGGGTCGGAACA
GGAGAGCGCACGAGGGAGCTTCCAGGGGGAAACGCCTGGTATCTTTATAGTCCTGTCGGGTTTCGCCACC
TCTGACTTGAGCGTCGATTTTTGTGATGCTCGTCAGGGGGGCGGAGCCTATGGAAAAACGCCAGCAACGC
GGCCTTTTTACGGTTCCTGGCCTTTTGCTGGCCTTTTGCTCACATAGTCATGCCCCGCGCCCACCGGAAG
GAGCTGACTGGGTTGAAGGCTCTCAAGGGCATCGGTCGAGATCCCGGTGCCTAATGAGTGAGCTAACTTA
CATTAATTGCGTTGCGCTCACTGCCCGCTTTCCAGTCGGGAAACCTGTCGTGCCAGCTGCATTAATGAAT
CGGCCAACGCGCGGGGAGAGGCGGTTTGCGTATTGGGCGCCAGGGTGGTTTTTCTTTTCACCAGTGAGAC
GGGCAACAGCTGATTGCCCTTCACCGCCTGGCCCTGAGAGAGTTGCAGCAAGCGGTCCACGCTGGTTTGC
CCCAGCAGGCGAAAATCCTGTTTGATGGTGGTTAACGGCGGGATATAACATGAGCTGTCTTCGGTATCGT
CGTATCCCACTACCGAGATATCCGCACCAACGCGCAGCCCGGACTCGGTAATGGCGCGCATTGCGCCCAG
CGCCATCTGATCGTTGGCAACCAGCATCGCAGTGGGAACGATGCCCTCATTCAGCATTTGCATGGTTTGT
TGAAAACCGGACATGGCACTCCAGTCGCCTTCCCGTTCCGCTATCGGCTGAATTTGATTGCGAGTGAGAT
ATTTATGCCAGCCAGCCAGACGCAGACGCGCCGAGACAGAACTTAATGGGCCCGCTAACAGCGCGATTTG
CTGGTGACCCAATGCGACCAGATGCTCCACGCCCAGTCGCGTACCGTCTTCATGGGAGAAAATAATACTG
TTGATGGGTGTCTGGTCAGAGACATCAAGAAATAACGCCGGAACATTAGTGCAGGCAGCTTCCACAGCAA
TGGCATCCTGGTCATCCAGCGGATAGTTAATGATCAGCCCACTGACGCGTTGCGCGAGAAGATTGTGCAC
CGCCGCTTTACAGGCTTCGACGCCGCTTCGTTCTACCATCGACACCACCACGCTGGCACCCAGTTGATCG
GCGCGAGATTTAATCGCCGCGACAATTTGCGACGGCGCGTGCAGGGCCAGACTGGAGGTGGCAACGCCAA
TCAGCAACGACTGTTTGCCCGCCAGTTGTTGTGCCACGCGGTTGGGAATGTAATTCAGCTCCGCCATCGC
CGCTTCCACTTTTTCCCGCGTTTTCGCAGAAACGTGGCTGGCCTGGTTCACCACGCGGGAAACGGTCTGA
TAAGAGACACCGGCATACTCTGCGACATCGTATAACGTTACTGGTTTCACATTCACCACCCTGAATTGAC
TCTCTTCCGGGCGCTATCATGCCATACCGCGAAAGGTTTTGCGCCATTCGATGGTGTCCGGGATCTCGAC
GCTCTCCCTTATGCGACTCCTGCATTAGGAAGCAGCCCAGTAGTAGGTTGAGGCCGTTGAGCACCGCCGC
CGC
Features (pLannotate 1.2.2; 18 found; start..end, strand, type, name):
     15..81      +  promoter       cspA promoter: cspA; promoter of the E. coli cold shock protein cspA gene (Mitta et al., 1997)
     84..100     +  protein_bind   lac operator: The lac repressor binds to the lac operator to inhibit transcription in E. coli. This inhibition can be relieved by adding lactose or isopropyl-β-D-thiogalactopyranoside (IPTG). lac repressor encoded by lacI
    122..255     +  5'UTR          cspA 5'UTR: cspA; 5'UTR of the E. coli cold shock protein cspA gene (Mitta et al., 1997)
    268..284     +  CDS            capTEV™ (fragment): composite tag for in vivo biotinylation, TEV protease cleavage, and 6xHis tagging
    409..1626    +  CDS            EIF4A1 (sequence partly withheld): IF4A1_HUMAN - Also known as DDX2A, EIF4A. Experimental evidence at protein level: Swiss-Prot protein existence level 1. ATP-dependent RNA helicase which is a subunit of the eIF4F complex involved in cap recognition and is required for mRNA binding to ribosome. In the current model of translation initiation, eIF4A unwinds RNA secondary structures in the 5'-UTR of mRNAs which is necessary to allow efficient binding of the small ribosomal subunit, and subsequent scanning for the initiator codon. From Homo sapiens (Human).
   1697..1841    +  3'UTR          cspA 3'UTR: cspA; 3'UTR of the E. coli cold shock protein cspA gene (Mitta et al., 1997)
   1853..1888    +  CDS            rop (fragment): Rop protein, which maintains plasmids at low copy number; rop
   1990..2039    +  misc_feature   bom (fragment): basis of mobility region from pBR322
   2115..2495    -  rep_origin     M13 ori (sequence partly withheld): M13 bacteriophage origin of replication; arrow indicates direction of (+) strand synthesis
   2514..2565    +  misc_feature   bom (fragment): basis of mobility region from pBR322
   2595..2699    +  promoter       AmpR promoter: bla
   2700..3560    +  CDS            AmpR: β-lactamase; bla; confers resistance to ampicillin, carbenicillin, and related antibiotics
   3731..4319    +  rep_origin     ori: high-copy-number ColE1/pMB1/pBR322/pUC origin of replication
   4377..4442    -  CDS            TcR (fragment): tetracycline efflux protein; tet; confers resistance to tetracycline
   4457..4478    -  protein_bind   CAP binding site: CAP binding activates transcription in the presence of cAMP. E. coli catabolite activator protein
   4491..5573    -  CDS            lacI: lac repressor; lacI; The lac repressor binds to the lac operator to inhibit transcription in E. coli. This inhibition can be relieved by adding lactose or isopropyl-β-D-thiogalactopyranoside (IPTG).
   5574..5651    -  promoter       lacI promoter: lacI
   5659..11      -  CDS            TcR (fragment) (across the origin): tetracycline efflux protein; tet; confers resistance to tetracycline
