[The description below was written by a language model from this plasmid's Addgene catalogue record and pLannotate feature annotations shown in this document.]
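Description:
pColdI-SBP-eIF4A1 is a 5.7 kb bacterial expression plasmid built on the pColdI cold-shock backbone for producing tagged human eIF4A1 in E. coli. It replicates from a high-copy ColE1/pMB1-type origin and is selected with ampicillin through the bla (AmpR) gene and its own promoter. An M13 phage origin is also present, along with short remnants of rop, bom and the tetracycline resistance gene that are leftover backbone fragments rather than functional elements.

The expression cassette is driven by the promoter of the E. coli cold shock gene cspA, followed by a lac operator and the cspA 5'UTR, and is closed by the cspA 3'UTR. A lacI gene with its own promoter on the same plasmid supplies the repressor that binds the operator. Expression is therefore held off until IPTG is added, and the cspA elements favour transcription and translation at low temperature, an arrangement generally used to improve the solubility and folding of recombinant proteins.

The open reading frame encodes full-length human EIF4A1, the ATP-dependent DEAD-box RNA helicase subunit of eIF4F that unwinds 5'UTR structure during translation initiation. According to the catalogue entry, it carries an N-terminal His6-SBP (streptavidin-binding peptide) tag and was assembled by Gibson cloning. The feature table does not annotate the SBP segment explicitly. It shows only a short His-tag-like match upstream of the EIF4A1 coding sequence, with an unannotated gap between them where the SBP tag presumably lies.

The two tags allow metal-affinity purification and streptavidin-based capture or pulldown of the recombinant helicase. The associated publication concerns targeting of eIF4A and DDX3 by the translation inhibitor rocaglamide A.
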