Addgene plasmid #233621: pColdI-SBP-eIF4A1
Purpose: Expression of SBP-tagged eIF4A1 in E.coli
Depositing lab: Shintaro Iwasaki. Depositing organization: RIKEN Pioneering Research Institute, Wako. Publication: Dual targeting of DDX3 and eIF4A by the translation inhibitor rocaglamide A. Chen M, Asanuma M, Takahashi M, Shichino Y, Mito M, Fujiwara K, Saito H, Floor SN, Ingolia NT, Sodeoka M, Dodo K, Ito T, Iwasaki S. Cell Chem Biol. 2021 Apr 15;28(4):475-486.e8. doi: 10.1016/j.chembiol.2020.11.008. Epub 2020 Dec 8. PubMed 33296667.
Backbone
  Vector backbone: pColdI
  Vector type: Bacterial Expression
Growth in bacteria
  Bacterial resistance: Ampicillin, 100 μg/mL
  Growth temperature: 37°C
  Growth strain: DH5alpha
  Copy number: High Copy
Gene/Insert
  Gene/Insert name: SBP-eIF4A1
  Species: H. sapiens (human)
  Entrez Gene: EIF4A1 (a.k.a. DDX2A, EIF-4A, EIF4A, eIF-4A-I, eIF4A-I)
  Tag / fusion protein: His6-SBP (N terminal on insert)
  Cloning method: Gibson Cloning
Terms and licenses: Academic/Nonprofit Terms; Industry Terms: Not Available to Industry
How to cite: pColdI-SBP-eIF4A1 was a gift from Shintaro Iwasaki (Addgene plasmid # 233621 ; http://n2t.net/addgene:233621 ; RRID:Addgene_233621)
